>Addgene plasmid #32963 | pCGN-MEF2D | addgene full sequence | sequence record 151871 | Addgene NGS results
CTCGCGCGTTTCGGTGATGACGGTGAAAACCTCTGACACATGCAGCTCCCGGAGACGGTCACAGCTTGTC
TGTAAGCGGATGCCGGGAGCAGACAAGCCCGTCAGGGCGCGTCAGCGGGTGTTGGCGGGTGTCGGGGCTG
GCTTAACTATGCGGCATCAGAGCAGATTGTACTGAGAGTGCACCATATGCGGTGTGAAATACCGCACAGA
TGCGTAAGGAGAAAATACCGCATCAGGAAATTGTAAGCGTTAATATTTTGTTAAAATTCGCGTTAAATTT
TTGTTAAATCAGCTCATTTTTTAACCAATAGGCCGAAATCGGCAAAATCCCTTATAAATCAAAAGAATAG
ACCGAGATAGGGT
[37 nt withheld, positions 364-400]
AAAGAACGTGGACTCCAACGTCAAAGG
[49 nt withheld, positions 428-476]
T
[91 nt withheld, positions 478-568]
G
[124 nt withheld, positions 570-693]
CCATTCGCCATTCAGGCTGCGCAACTGTTGGGAAGGGCGATCGGTGCGGGCCTCTTCGCTATTACGCCAG
CTGGCGAAAGGGGGATGTGCTGCAAGGCGATTAAGTTGGGTAACGCCAGGGTTTTCCCAGTCACGACGTT
GTAAAACGACGGCCAGTGAATTGTAATACGACTCACTATAGGGCGAATTCGAGCTCGCCCCGTTACATAA
CTTACGGTAAATGGCCCGCCTGGCTGACCGCCCAACGACCCCCGCCCATTGACGTCAATAATGACGTATG
TTCCCATAGTAACGCCAATAGGGACTTTCCATTGACGTCAATGGGTGGAGTATTTACGGTAAACTGCCCA
CTTGGCAGTACATCAAGTGTATCATATGCCAAGTACGCCCCCTATTGACGTCAATGACGGTAAATGGCCC
GCCTGGCATTATGCCCAGTACATGACCTTATGGGACTTTCCTACTTGGCAGTACATCTACGTATTAGTCA
TCGCTATTACCATGGTGATGCGGTTTTGGCAGTACATCAATGGGCGTGGATAGCGGTTTGACTCACGGGG
ATTTCCAAGTCTCCACCCCATTGACGTCAATGGGAGTTTGTTTTGGCACCAAAATCAACGGGACTTTCCA
AAATGTCGTAACAACTCCGCCCCATTGACGCAAATGGGCGGTAGGCGTGTACGGTGGGAGGTCTATATAA
GCAGAGCTCGTTTAGTGAACCGTCAGATCGCCTGGAGACGCCATCCACGCTGTTTTGACCTCCATAGAAG
ACACCGGGACCGATCCAGCCTCCGGGGGATCTTGGTGGCGTGAAACTCCCGCACCTCTTCGGCCAGCGCC
TTGTAGAAGCGCGTATGGCTTCTAGCTATCCTTATGACGTGCCTGACTATGCCAGCCTGGGAGGACCTTC
TAGAATGGGGAGGAAAAAGATTCAGATCCAGCGAATCACTGATGAACGGAACCGCCAGGTGACCTTCACC
AAGCGGAAGTTTGGACTGATGAAGAAGGCCTACGAGCTGAGTGTGCTGTGCGACTGCGAGATCGCGCTCA
TCATCTTCAACCACTCCAACAAGCTGTTCCAGTATGCCAGCACCGACATGGACAAGGTGCTGCTCAAGTA
CACCGAGTACAACGAGCCACACGAGAGCCGCACCAATGCTGACATCATCGAGACCCTGAGGAAGAAGGGT
TTCAACGGCTGTGACAGCCCAGAGCCGGATGGGGAGGACTCACTGGAGCAGAGCCCCCTGCTGGAGGACA
AGTACCGGCGGGCCAGTGAGGAGCTGGATGGGCTCTTCAGGCGCTATGGGTCATCTGTTCCGGCCCCCAA
CTTTGCCATGCCTGTCACAGTGCCCGTGTCCAATCAGAGCTCCATGCAGTTCAGCAATCCAAGTAGCTCT
CTGGTCACTCCTTCCCTGGTGACATCATCCCTTACGGACCCACGGCTCCTGTCCCCCCAGCAGCCAGCAC
TACAGAGAAACAGTGTTTCTCCAGGCTTGCCCCAGCGGCCTGCTAGTGCAGGAGCCATGCTGGGTGGAGA
CCTCAACAGTGCTAATGGAGCCTGCCCCAGCCCCGTTGGGAATGGCTATGTCAGTGCCCGAGCTTCCCCT
GGCCTCCTCCCTGTGGCCAATGGCAACAGCCTAAACAAAGTCATCCCTGCCAAGTCTCCGCCCCCACCCA
CCCACAACACCCAGCTTGGAGCCCCCAGCCGCAAGCCTGATCTGCGGGTCATCACTTCCCAGGGAGGCAA
AGGGTTAATGCATCATTTGACTGGGGACCATTTAGATCTGAACAATGCCCAGCGCCTTGGGGTCTCCCAG
TCTACCCACTCGCTCACCACCCCAGTGGTTTCCGTGGCAACACCAAGTTTACTCAGCCAGGGCCTCCCCT
TCTCCTCCATGCCCACTGCCTACAACACAGATTACCAGCTGCCCAGTGCAGAGCTATCCTCCTTACCAGC
CTTCAGTTCACCTGCAGGGCTGGCACTAGGCAATGTCACCGCCTGGCAGCAGCCCCAGCCGCCCCAGCAG
CCACAACCGCCACAACCGCCACAGTCACAGCCACAGCCACCACAGCCACAGCCACAGCAGCCACCTCAGC
AACAGCCCCACTTGGTCCCCGTTTCTCTCAGCAACCTCATCCCTGGCAGCCCCTTGCCTCACGTGGGTGC
TGCTCTCACAGTCACTACCCACCCCCACATCAGCATCAAGTCAGAACCAGTGTCCCCAAGTCGTGAACGC
AGCCCTGCACCTCCTCCACCAGCTGTGTTCCCAGCTGCCCGCCCTGAGCCTGGCGAAGGTCTCAGCAGCC
CAGCTGGAGGATCCTATGAGACCGGGGACCGGGATGATGGACGGGGGGACTTTGGGCCCACACTAGGCCT
GCTGCGCCCAGCCCCAGAGCCTGAGGCTGAGGGCTCAGCTGTGAAGAGGATGCGGCTGGATACTTGGACA
TTAAAGTGATGGTTCCCACTCCCTCCTTTCAGCCTCCCTGATGAAGAGTTGACAATCTCACCGCCCACCC
CCTCCTTATCCTGGGCTCCTCCCGCTCGACCCCACTTCCTTTCTTCTGCTCCATGTCCTGTTGATGGTTA
CATTTGTGTATAATTATATTATTATTATTGTTATTATTATTATATTTTTAAATTCGAATTCTGCAGATAT
CCATCACACTGGCGGCCGCTCGAGCATGCATCTAGAATTCGAGCTCGGTACCCGGGGATCCTGAGAACTT
CAGGGTGAGTTTGGGGACCCTTGATTGTTCTTTCTTTTTCGCTATTGTAAAATTCATGTTATATGGAGGG
GGCAAAGTTTTCAGGGTGTTGTTTAGAATGGGAAGATGTCCCTTGTATCACCATGGACCCTCATGATAAT
TTTGTTTCTTTCACTTTCTACTCTGTTGACAACCATTGTCTCCTCTTATTTTCTTTTCATTTTCTGTAAC
TTTTTCGTTAAACTTTAGCTTGCATTTGTAACGAATTTTTAAATTCACTTTTGTTTATTTGTCAGATTGT
AAGTACTTTCTCTAATCACTTTTTTTTCAAGGCAATCAGGGTATATTATATTGTACTTCAGCACAGTTTT
AGAGAACAATTGTTATAATTAAATGATAAGGTAGAATATTTCTGCATATAAATTCTGGCTGGCGTGGAAA
TATTCTTATTGGTAGAAACAACTACACCCTGGTCATCATCCTGCCTTTCTCTTTATGGTTACAATGATAT
ACACTGTTTGAGATGAGGATAAAATACTCTGAGTCCAAACCGGGCCCCTCTGCTAACCATGTTCATGCCT
TCTTCTCTTTCCTACAGCTCCTGGGCAACGTGCTGGTTGTTGTGCTGTCTCATCATTTTGGCAAAGAATT
CACTCCTCAGGTGCAGGCTGCCTATCAGAAGGTGGTGGCTGGTGTGGCCAATGCCCTGGCTCACAAATAC
CACTGAGATCTTTTTCCCTCTGCCAAAAATTATGGGGACATCATGAAGCCCCTTGAGCATCTGACTTCTG
GCTAATAAAGGAAATTTATTTTCATTGCAATAGTGTGTTGGAATTTTTTGTGTCTCTCACTCGGAAGGAC
ATATGGGAGGGCAAATCATTTAAAACATCAGAATGAGTATTTGGTTTAGAGTTTGGCAACATATGCCCAT
ATGCTGGCTGCCATGAACAAAGGTTGGCTATAAAGAGGTCATCAGTATATGAAACAGCCCCCTGCTGTCC
ATTCCTTATTCCATAGAAAAGCCTTGACTTGAGGTTAGATTTTTTTTATATTTTGTTTTGTGTTATTTTT
TTCTTTAACATCCCTAAAATTTTCCTTACATGTTTTACTAGCCAGATTTTTCCTCCTCTCCTGACTACTC
CCAGTCATAGCTGTCCCTCTTCTCTTATGGAGATCCCTCGAGGAGCTTTTTGCAAAAGCCTAGGCCTCCA
AAAAAGCCTCTTCACTACTTCTGGAATAGCTCAGAGGCCGAGGCGGCCTCGGCCTCTGCATAAATAAAAA
AAATTAGTCAGCCATGGGGCGGAGAATGGGCGGAACTGGGCGGAGTTAGGGGCGGGATGGGCGGAGTTAG
GGGCGGGACTATGGTTGCTGACTAATTGCTGCATTAATGAATCGGCCAACGCGCGGGGAGAGGCGGTTTG
CGTATTGGGCGCTCTTCCGCTTCCTCGCTCACTGACTCGCTGCGCTCGGTCGTTCGGCTGCGGCGAGCGG
TATCAGCTCACTCAAAGGCGGTAATACGGTTATCCACAGAATCAGGGGATAACGCAGGAAAGAACATGTG
AGCAAAAGGCCAGCAAAAGGCCAGGAACCGTAAAAAGGCCGCGTTGCTGGCGTTTTTCCATAGGCTCCGC
CCCCCTGACGAGCATCACAAAAATCGACGCTCAAGTCAGAGGTGGCGAAACCCGACAGGACTATAAAGAT
ACCAGGCGTTTCCCCCTGGAAGCTCCCTCGTGCGCTCTCCTGTTCCGACCCTGCCGCTTACCGGATACCT
GTCCGCCTTTCTCCCTTCGGGAAGCGTGGCGCTTTCTCATAGCTCACGCTGTAGGTATCTCAGTTCGGTG
TAGGTCGTTCGCTCCAAGCTGGGCTGTGTGCACGAACCCCCCGTTCAGCCCGACCGCTGCGCCTTATCCG
GTAACTATCGTCTTGAGTCCAACCCGGTAAGACACGACTTATCGCCACTGGCAGCAGCCACTGGTAACAG
GATTAGCAGAGCGAGGTATGTAGGCGGTGCTACAGAGTTCTTGAAGTGGTGGCCTAACTACGGCTACACT
AGAAGAACAGTATTTGGTATCTGCGCTCTGCTGAAGCCAGTTACCTTCGGAAAAAGAGTTGGTAGCTCTT
GATCCGGCAAACAAACCACCGCTGGTAGCGGTGGTTTTTTTGTTTGCAAGCAGCAGATTACGCGCAGAAA
AAAAGGATCTCAAGAAGATCCTTTGATCTTTTCTACGGGGTCTGACGCTCAGTGGAACGAAAACTCACGT
TAAGGGATTTTGGTCATGAGATTATCAAAAAGGATCTTCACCTAGATCCTTTTAAATTAAAAATGAAGTT
TTAAATCAATCTAAAGTATATATGAGTAAACTTGGTCTGACAGTTACCAATGCTTAATCAGTGAGGCACC
TATCTCAGCGATCTGTCTATTTCGTTCATCCATAGTTGCCTGACTCCCCGTCGTGTAGATAACTACGATA
CGGGAGGGCTTACCATCTGGCCCCAGTGCTGCAATGATACCGCGAGACCCACGCTCACCGGCTCCAGATT
TATCAGCAATAAACCAGCCAGCCGGAAGGGCCGAGCGCAGAAGTGGTCCTGCAACTTTATCCGCCTCCAT
CCAGTCTATTAATTGTTGCCGGGAAGCTAGAGTAAGTAGTTCGCCAGTTAATAGTTTGCGCAACGTTGTT
GCCATTGCTACAGGCATCGTGGTGTCACGCTCGTCGTTTGGTATGGCTTCATTCAGCTCCGGTTCCCAAC
GATCAAGGCGAGTTACATGATCCCCCATGTTGTGCAAAAAAGCGGTTAGCTCCTTCGGTCCTCCGATCGT
TGTCAGAAGTAAGTTGGCCGCAGTGTTATCACTCATGGTTATGGCAGCACTGCATAATTCTCTTACTGTC
ATGCCATCCGTAAGATGCTTTTCTGTGACTGGTGAGTACTCAACCAAGTCATTCTGAGAATAGTGTATGC
GGCGACCGAGTTGCTCTTGCCCGGCGTCAATACGGGATAATACCGCGCCACATAGCAGAACTTTAAAAGT
GCTCATCATTGGAAAACGTTCTTCGGGGCGAAAACTCTCAAGGATCTTACCGCTGTTGAGATCCAGTTCG
ATGTAACCCACTCGTGCACCCAACTGATCTTCAGCATCTTTTACTTTCACCAGCGTTTCTGGGTGAGCAA
AAACAGGAAGGCAAAATGCCGCAAAAAAGGGAATAAGGGCGACACGGAAATGTTGAATACTCATACTCTT
CCTTTTTCAATATTATTGAAGCATTTATCAGGGTTATTGTCTCATGAGCGGATACATATTTGAATGTATT
TAGAAAAATAAACAAATAGGGGTTCCGCGCACATTTCCCCGAAAAGTGCCACCTGACGTCTAAGAAACCA
TTATTATCATGACATTAACCTATAAAAATAGGCGTATCACGAGGCCCTTTCGT
Features (pLannotate 1.2.2; 18 found; start..end, strand, type, name):
      1..36      +  CDS            rop (fragment): Rop protein, which maintains plasmids at low copy number; rop
    138..237     +  misc_feature   bom (fragment): basis of mobility region from pBR322
    265..693     -  rep_origin     f1 ori (sequence partly withheld): f1 bacteriophage origin of replication; arrow indicates direction of (+) strand synthesis
    697..854     -  CDS            lacZα (fragment): LacZα fragment of β-galactosidase; lacZ fragment
    857..875     +  promoter       T7 promoter: promoter for bacteriophage T7 RNA polymerase
    894..1197    +  enhancer       CMV enhancer: human cytomegalovirus immediate early enhancer
   1198..1401    +  promoter       CMV promoter: human cytomegalovirus (CMV) immediate early promoter
   1491..1530    +  5'UTR          HSV TK 5'-UTR: 5' untranslated region from the herpes simplex virus thymidine kinase gene
   1608..3149    +  CDS            Mef2d: MEF2D_MOUSE - Experimental evidence at protein level: Swiss-Prot protein existence level 1. Transcriptional activator which binds specifically to the MEF2 element, 5'-YTA[AT](4)TAR-3', found in numerous muscle-specific, growth factor- and stress-induced genes. Mediates cellular functions not only in skeletal and cardiac muscle development, but also in neuronal differentiation and survival. Plays diverse roles in the control of cell growth, survival and apoptosis via p38 MAPK signaling in muscle-specific and/or growth factor-related transcription. Plays a critical role in the regulation of neur
   3388..3415    +  misc_feature   MCS (fragment): pUC18/19 multiple cloning site
   3428..4000    +  intron         β-globin intron: intron from rabbit β-globin gene
   4004..4126    +  CDS            HBB: HBB_COLGU - Experimental evidence at transcript level: Swiss-Prot protein existence level 2. Involved in oxygen transport from the lung to the various peripheral tissues. From Colobus guereza (Mantled guereza) (Eastern black-and-white colobus monkey).
   4197..4252    +  polyA_signal   β-globin poly(A) signal: rabbit β-globin polyadenylation signal (Gil and Proudfoot, 1987)
   4592..4781    -  promoter       SV40 promoter: SV40 early promoter
   4781..4835    -  CDS            lacI (fragment): lac repressor; lacI; The lac repressor binds to the lac operator to inhibit transcription in E. coli. This inhibition can be relieved by adding lactose or isopropyl-β-D-thiogalactopyranoside (IPTG).
   5018..5606    -  rep_origin     ori: high-copy-number ColE1/pMB1/pBR322/pUC origin of replication
   5777..6637    -  CDS            AmpR: β-lactamase; bla; confers resistance to ampicillin, carbenicillin, and related antibiotics
   6638..6742    -  promoter       AmpR promoter: bla
