[The description below was written by a language model from this plasmid's Addgene catalogue record and pLannotate feature annotations shown in this document.]
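Description:
pCGN-MEF2D is a mammalian expression plasmid built on the pCGN backbone and designed to produce mouse MEF2D carrying an N-terminal HA epitope tag. It is propagated in E. coli through a ColE1/pMB1-type origin and selected with ampicillin via the β-lactamase gene and its native promoter. An f1 phage origin is also present, along with remnants of earlier cloning vectors (fragments of rop, bom, lacZα and lacI). The catalogue lists the empty backbone at about 7.5 kb, whereas the full sequenced record including the insert is 6,836 nt, so the stated backbone size appears to be approximate.

The expression cassette is driven by the human cytomegalovirus immediate-early enhancer and promoter, followed by the herpes simplex virus thymidine kinase 5′ untranslated leader. The Mef2d coding sequence, cloned between XbaI and EcoRI sites, lies downstream. The HA tag is recorded in the catalogue but is not separately annotated in the feature table. The gap between the leader and the Mef2d annotation is where an N-terminal tag would be expected to sit. The insert carries an E287G substitution relative to the reference. Transcript processing is provided by a rabbit β-globin intron, a short stretch of β-globin coding sequence and the β-globin polyadenylation signal. A T7 promoter sits upstream of the CMV enhancer, and an SV40 early promoter element lies in reverse orientation outside the cassette, with no mammalian selection marker annotated.

MEF2D is a transcriptional activator that binds MEF2 elements in muscle-specific, growth factor-induced and stress-induced genes. The construct suits transient overexpression in cultured mammalian cells, with the HA tag allowing detection or immunoprecipitation of the protein.
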