Addgene plasmid #32963: pCGN-MEF2D
Purpose: For mammalian expression of mouse MEF2D with an HA tag
Depositing lab: Ron Prywes. Depositing organization: Columbia University.
Backbone
  Vector backbone: pCGN
  Backbone manufacturer: M. Tanaka
  Backbone size w/o insert (bp): 7500
  Vector type: Mammalian Expression
Growth in bacteria
  Bacterial resistance: Ampicillin, 100 μg/mL
  Growth temperature: 37°C
  Growth strain: DH5alpha
  Copy number: Unknown
Gene/Insert
  Gene/Insert name: MEF2D
  Species: M. musculus (mouse)
  Mutation: E287G
  Entrez Gene: Mef2d
  Promoter: CMV
  Tag / fusion protein: HA (N terminal on insert)
  Cloning method: Restriction Enzyme; 5′ cloning site XbaI (unknown if destroyed); 3′ cloning site EcoRI (unknown if destroyed)
  Sequencing primers: 5′ CMV-Fwd; 3′ Bglob-pA-R
Terms and licenses: Academic/Nonprofit Terms; Industry Terms: Not Available to Industry
How to cite: pCGN-MEF2D was a gift from Ron Prywes (Addgene plasmid # 32963 ; http://n2t.net/addgene:32963 ; RRID:Addgene_32963)
