>Addgene plasmid #32963 | pCGN-MEF2D | addgene partial sequence | sequence record 39399 | CMV-F 5'-CGCAAATGGGCGGTAGGCGTG-3'
ACCGTCAGATCGCCTGGAGACGCCATCCACGCTGTTTTGACCTCCATAGAAGACACCGGGACCGATCCAG
CCTCCGGGGGATCTTGGTGGCGTGAAACTCCCGCACCTCTTCGGCCAGCGCCTTGTAGAAGCGCGTATGG
CTTCTAGCTATCCTTATGACGTGCCTGACTATGCCAGCCTGGGAGGACCTTCTAGAATGGGGAGGAAAAA
GATTCAGATCCAGCGAATCACTGATGAACGGAACCGCCAGGTGACCTTCACCAAGCGGAAGTTTGGACTG
ATGAAGAAGGCCTACGAGCTGAGTGTGCTGTGCGACTGCGAGATCGCGCTCATCATCTTCAACCACTCCA
ACAAGCTGTTCCAGTATGCCAGCACCGACATGGACAAGGTGCTGCTCAAGTACACCGAGTACAACGAGCC
ACACGAGAGCCGCACCAATGCTGACATCATCGAGACCCTGAGGAAGAAGGGTTTCAACGGCTGTGACAGC
CCAGAGCCGGATGGGGAGGACTCACTGGAGCAGAGCCCCCTGCTGGAGGACAAGTACCGGCGGGCCAGTG
AGGAGCTGGATGGGCTCTTCAGGCGCTATGGGTCATCTGTTCCGGCCCCCAACTTTGCCATGCCTGTCAC
AGTGCCCGTGTCCAATCAGAGCTCCATGCAGTTCAGCAATCCAAGTAGCTCTCTGGTCACTCCTTCCCTG
GTGACATCATCCCTTACGGACCCACGGCTCCTGTCCCCCCAGCAGCCAGCACTACAGAGAAACAGTGTTT
CTCCAGGCTTGCCCCAGCGGCCTGCTAGTGCAGGAGCCATGCTGGGTGGAGACCTCAACAGTGCTAATGG
AGCCTGCCCCAGCCCCGTTGGGAATGGCTATGTCAGTGCCCGA
